Addgene plasmid #87718: pCMV-Tag 3A/myc-M1S46X
Purpose: Expresses myc-M1S46X spastin isoform in mammalian cells
Depositing lab: Peter Baas. Depositing organization: Drexel University. Publication: Evaluation of loss of function as an explanation for SPG4-based hereditary spastic paraplegia. Solowska JM, Garbern JY, Baas PW. Hum Mol Genet. 2010 Jul 15;19(14):2767-79. doi: 10.1093/hmg/ddq177. Epub 2010 Apr 29. PubMed 20430936.
Backbone
  Vector backbone: pCMV-Tag
  Backbone manufacturer: Stratagene
  Backbone size w/o insert (bp): 4300
  Vector type: Mammalian Expression
  Selectable markers: Neomycin (select with G418)
Growth in bacteria
  Bacterial resistance: Kanamycin, 50 μg/mL
  Growth temperature: 37°C
  Growth strain: DH5alpha
  Copy number: Unknown
Gene/Insert
  Gene/Insert name: SPAST
  Species: H. sapiens (human)
  Insert size (bp): 1848
  Mutation: M1 isoform; S46X
  GenBank ID: NM_014946
  Entrez Gene: SPAST (a.k.a. ADPSP, FSP2, SPG4)
  Promoter: CMV
  Tag / fusion protein: Myc (N terminal on insert)
  Cloning method: Restriction Enzyme; 5′ cloning site EcoRI (not destroyed); 3′ cloning site ApaI (not destroyed)
  Sequencing primers: 5′ T3; 3′ T7
Terms and licenses: Academic/Nonprofit Terms; Industry Terms: Not Available to Industry
How to cite: pCMV-Tag 3A/myc-M1S46X was a gift from Peter Baas (Addgene plasmid # 87718 ; http://n2t.net/addgene:87718 ; RRID:Addgene_87718)
