[The description below was written by a language model from this plasmid's Addgene catalogue record and pLannotate feature annotations shown in this document.]
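Description:
pCMV-Tag 3A/myc-M1S46X is a mammalian expression plasmid built on the Stratagene pCMV-Tag backbone. It carries human SPAST (spastin, the gene mutated in SPG4-type hereditary spastic paraplegia) in the M1 isoform context, with an S46X mutation. The roughly 1.85 kb insert was cloned between EcoRI and ApaI sites. It sits downstream of the human cytomegalovirus immediate early enhancer and promoter and in frame with an N-terminal Myc epitope supplied by the vector. The feature table annotates this epitope as a fragment of a 3xMyc tag. Transcripts are terminated by an SV40 polyadenylation signal, with short SV40 small t intron and large T antigen fragments annotated just upstream of it. T3 and T7 phage promoters flank the cloning region and serve as sequencing primer sites.

M1 denotes the spastin isoform translated from the first start codon, and S46X denotes a change of serine 46 to a stop codon. The SPAST annotation is split into a short 5′ fragment and a long downstream segment, which fits a disruption early in the reading frame. The record does not state which protein products actually result. The stated purpose is expression of the myc-tagged M1 S46X spastin isoform in mammalian cells, and the associated publication evaluates loss of function as an explanation for SPG4-based disease.

The 6.1 kb plasmid replicates in E. coli from a high-copy ColE1/pUC-type origin and also carries an f1 origin for single-stranded DNA production. A single Tn5 NeoR/KanR gene is placed behind tandem bacterial (bla) and SV40 early promoters and is followed by an HSV TK poly(A) signal. It provides kanamycin resistance in bacteria and G418 selection in transfected mammalian cells.
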