Features (pLannotate 1.2.2; 22 found; start..end, strand, type, name):
      1..304     +  enhancer       CMV enhancer: human cytomegalovirus immediate early enhancer
    305..508     +  promoter       CMV promoter: human cytomegalovirus (CMV) immediate early promoter
    554..572     +  promoter       T3 promoter: promoter for bacteriophage T3 RNA polymerase
    585..608     +  misc_feature   MCS (fragment): pBluescript multiple cloning site
    613..643     +  CDS            3xMyc (fragment): 3 tandem Myc epitope tags
    651..674     +  misc_feature   MCS (fragment): pBluescript multiple cloning site
    670..759     +  CDS            SPAST (fragment): SPAST_HUMAN - Also known as ADPSP, FSP2, KIAA1083 From Homo sapiens (Human).
    755..2515    +  CDS            SPAST: SPAST_HUMAN - Also known as ADPSP, FSP2, KIAA1083 From Homo sapiens (Human).
   2570..2588    -  promoter       T7 promoter: promoter for bacteriophage T7 RNA polymerase
   2598..2637    +  CDS            lacZα (fragment): LacZα fragment of β-galactosidase; lacZ fragment
   2647..2702    +  intron         small t intron (fragment): SV40 (simian virus 40) small t antigen intron
   2702..2839    +  CDS            large T antigen (fragment): large T antigen from SV40 (simian virus 40)
   2862..2983    +  polyA_signal   SV40 poly(A) signal: SV40 polyadenylation signal
   3017..3445    -  rep_origin     f1 ori (sequence partly withheld): f1 bacteriophage origin of replication; arrow indicates direction of (+) strand synthesis
   3472..3574    +  promoter       AmpR promoter: bla
   3578..3935    +  promoter       SV40 promoter: SV40 enhancer and early promoter
   3970..4764    +  CDS            NeoR/KanR: aminoglycoside phosphotransferase from Tn5; aph(3')-II (or nptII); confers resistance to neomycin, kanamycin, and G418 (Geneticin®)
   4785..4937    +  CDS            ble (fragment): BLE_KLEPN - Experimental evidence at protein level: Swiss-Prot protein existence level 1. Binding protein with a strong affinity to the bleomycin family of antibiotics. Binds to CL990; an antimitotic-antibiotic compound. From Klebsiella pneumoniae.
   4996..5043    +  polyA_signal   HSV TK poly(A) signal: herpes simplex virus thymidine kinase polyadenylation signal (Cole and Stacy, 1985)
   5134..5150    -  polyA_signal   bGH poly(A) signal (fragment): bovine growth hormone polyadenylation signal
   5372..5960    +  rep_origin     ori: high-copy-number ColE1/pMB1/pBR322/pUC origin of replication
   6075..6134    +  enhancer       CMV enhancer (fragment): human cytomegalovirus immediate early enhancer
>Addgene plasmid #87718 | pCMV-Tag 3A/myc-M1S46X | addgene full sequence | sequence record 174164 | Addgene NGS Result
CGTTACATAACTTACGGTAAATGGCCCGCCTGGCTGACCGCCCAACGACCCCCGCCCATTGACGTCAATA
ATGACGTATGTTCCCATAGTAACGCCAATAGGGACTTTCCATTGACGTCAATGGGTGGAGTATTTACGGT
AAACTGCCCACTTGGCAGTACATCAAGTGTATCATATGCCAAGTACGCCCCCTATTGACGTCAATGACGG
TAAATGGCCCGCCTGGCATTATGCCCAGTACATGACCTTATGGGACTTTCCTACTTGGCAGTACATCTAC
GTATTAGTCATCGCTATTACCATGGTGATGCGGTTTTGGCAGTACATCAATGGGCGTGGATAGCGGTTTG
ACTCACGGGGATTTCCAAGTCTCCACCCCATTGACGTCAATGGGAGTTTGTTTTGGCACCAAAATCAACG
GGACTTTCCAAAATGTCGTAACAACTCCGCCCCATTGACGCAAATGGGCGGTAGGCGTGTACGGTGGGAG
GTCTATATAAGCAGAGCTGGTTTAGTGAACCGTCAGATCCGCTAGCGATTACGCCAAGCTCGAAATTAAC
CCTCACTAAAGGGAACAAAAGCTGGAGCTCCACCGCGGTGGCGGCCGCCATGGAGCAGAAACTCATCTCT
GAAGAGGATCTGGCCCGGGCGGATCCCCCGGGCTGCAGGAATTCTCCGGGTGGACGAGGGAAGAAGAAAG
GCTCCGGCGGCGCCAGCAACCCGGTGCCTCCCAGGCCTCCGCCCCCTTGCCTGGCCCCCGCCCCTCCCGC
CGCCGGGCCGCGCCCCTCCGCCCGAGTCGCCGCATAAGCGGAACCTGTACTATTTCTCCTACCCGCTGTT
TGTAGGCTTCGCGCTGCTGCGTTTGGTCGCCTTCCACCTGGGGCTCCTCTTCGTGTGGCTCTGCCAGCGC
TTCTCCCGCGCCCTCATGGCAGCCAAGAGGAGCTCCGGGGCCGCGCCAGCACCTGCCTCGGCCTCGGCCC
CGGCGCCGGTGCCGGGCGGCGAGGCCGAGCGCGTCCGAGTCTTCCACAAACAGGCCTTCGAGTACATCTC
CATTGCCCTGCGCATCGATGAGGATGAGAAAGCAGGACAGAAGGAGCAAGCTGTGGAATGGTATAAGAAA
GGTATTGAAGAACTGGAAAAAGGAATAGCTGTTATAGTTACAGGACAAGGTGAACAGTGTGAAAGAGCTA
GACGCCTTCAAGCTAAAATGATGACTAATTTGGTTATGGCCAAGGACCGCTTACAACTTCTAGAGAAGAT
GCAACCAGTTTTGCCATTTTCCAAGTCACAAACGGACGTCTATAATGACAGTACTAACTTGGCATGCCGC
AATGGACATCTCCAGTCAGAAAGTGGAGCTGTTCCAAAAAGAAAAGACCCCTTAACACACACTAGTAATT
CACTGCCTCGTTCAAAAACAGTTATGAAAACTGGATCTGCAGGCCTTTCAGGCCACCATAGAGCACCTAG
TTACAGTGGTTTATCCATGGTTTCTGGAGTGAAACAGGGATCTGGTCCTGCTCCTACCACTCATAAGGGT
ACTCCGAAAACAAATAGGACAAATAAACCTTCTACCCCTACAACTGCTACTCGTAAGAAAAAAGACTTGA
AGAATTTTAGGAATGTGGACAGCAACCTTGCTAACCTTATAATGAATGAAATTGTGGACAATGGAACAGC
TGTTAAATTTGATGATATAGCTGGTCAAGACTTGGCAAAACAAGCATTGCAAGAAATTGTTATTCTTCCT
TCTCTGAGGCCTGAGTTGTTCACAGGGCTTAGAGCTCCTGCCAGAGGGCTGTTACTCTTTGGTCCACCTG
GGAATGGGAAGACAATGCTGGCTAAAGCAGTAGCTGCAGAATCGAATGCAACCTTCTTTAATATAAGTGC
TGCAAGTTTAACTTCAAAATACGTGGGAGAAGGAGAGAAATTGGTGAGGGCTCTTTTTGCTGTGGCTCGA
GAACTTCAACCTTCTATAATTTTTATAGATGAAGTTGATAGCCTTTTGTGTGAAAGAAGAGAAGGGGAGC
ACGATGCTAGTAGACGCCTAAAAACTGAATTTCTAATAGAATTTGATGGTGTACAGTCTGCTGGAGATGA
CAGAGTACTTGTAATGGGTGCAACTAATAGGCCACAAGAGCTTGATGAGGCTGTTCTCAGGCGTTTCATC
AAACGGGTATATGTGTCTTTACCAAATGAGGAGACAAGACTACTTTTGCTTAAAAATCTGTTATGTAAAC
AAGGAAGTCCATTGACCCAAAAAGAACTAGCACAACTTGCTAGAATGACTGATGGATACTCAGGAAGTGA
CCTAACAGCTTTGGCAAAAGATGCAGCACTGGGTCCTATCCGAGAACTAAAACCAGAACAGGTGAAGAAT
ATGTCTGCCAGTGAGATGAGAAATATTCGATTATCTGACTTCACTGAATCCTTGAAAAAAATAAAACGCA
GCGTCAGCCCTCAAACTTTAGAAGCGTACATACGTTGGAACAAGGACTTTGGAGATACCACTGTTTAAGG
GCCCGGTACCTTAATTAATTAAGGTACCAGGTAAGTGTACCCAATTCGCCCTATAGTGAGTCGTATTACA
ATTCACTCGATCGCCCTTCCCAACAGTTGCGCAGCCTGAATGGCGAATGGAGATCCAATTTTTAAGTGTA
TAATGTGTTAAACTACTGATTCTAATTGTTTGTGTATTTTAGATTCACAGTCCCAAGGCTCATTTCAGGC
CCCTCAGTCCTCACAGTCTGTTCATGATCATAATCAGCCATACCACATTTGTAGAGGTTTTACTTGCTTT
AAAAAACCTCCCACACCTCCCCCTGAACCTGAAACATAAAATGAATGCAATTGTTGTTGTTAACTTGTTT
ATTGCAGCTTATAATGGTTACAAATAAAGCAATAGCATCACAAATTTCACAAATAAAGCATTTTTTTCAC
TGCATTCTAGTTGTGGTTTGTCCAAACTCATCAATGTATCTTAACGCGTAAATTGTAAGCGTTAATATTT
TGTTAAAATTCGCGTTAAATTTTTGTTAAATCAGCTCATTTTTTAACCAATAGGCCGAAATCGGCAAAAT
CCCTTATAAATCAAAAGAATAGACCGAGATAGGGT
[37 nt withheld, positions 3116-3152]
AAAGAACGTGGACTCCAACGTCAAAGG
[49 nt withheld, positions 3180-3228]
T
[91 nt withheld, positions 3230-3320]
G
[124 nt withheld, positions 3322-3445]
CAGGTGGCACTTTTCGGGGAAATGTGCGCGGAACCCCTATTTGTTTATTTTTCTAAATACATTCAAATAT
GTATCCGCTCATGAGACAATAACCCTGATAAATGCTTCAATAATATTGAAAAAGGAAGAATCCTGAGGCG
GAAAGAACCAGCTGTGGAATGTGTGTCAGTTAGGGTGTGGAAAGTCCCCAGGCTCCCCAGCAGGCAGAAG
TATGCAAAGCATGCATCTCAATTAGTCAGCAACCAGGTGTGGAAAGTCCCCAGGCTCCCCAGCAGGCAGA
AGTATGCAAAGCATGCATCTCAATTAGTCAGCAACCATAGTCCCGCCCCTAACTCCGCCCATCCCGCCCC
TAACTCCGCCCAGTTCCGCCCATTCTCCGCCCCATGGCTGACTAATTTTTTTTATTTATGCAGAGGCCGA
GGCCGCCTCGGCCTCTGAGCTATTCCAGAAGTAGTGAGGAGGCTTTTTTGGAGGCCTAGGCTTTTGCAAA
GATCGATCAAGAGACAGGATGAGGATCGTTTCGCATGATTGAACAAGATGGATTGCACGCAGGTTCTCCG
GCCGCTTGGGTGGAGAGGCTATTCGGCTATGACTGGGCACAACAGACAATCGGCTGCTCTGATGCCGCCG
TGTTCCGGCTGTCAGCGCAGGGGCGCCCGGTTCTTTTTGTCAAGACCGACCTGTCCGGTGCCCTGAATGA
ACTGCAAGACGAGGCAGCGCGGCTATCGTGGCTGGCCACGACGGGCGTTCCTTGCGCAGCTGTGCTCGAC
GTTGTCACTGAAGCGGGAAGGGACTGGCTGCTATTGGGCGAAGTGCCGGGGCAGGATCTCCTGTCATCTC
ACCTTGCTCCTGCCGAGAAAGTATCCATCATGGCTGATGCAATGCGGCGGCTGCATACGCTTGATCCGGC
TACCTGCCCATTCGACCACCAAGCGAAACATCGCATCGAGCGAGCACGTACTCGGATGGAAGCCGGTCTT
GTCGATCAGGATGATCTGGACGAAGAACATCAGGGGCTCGCGCCAGCCGAACTGTTCGCCAGGCTCAAGG
CGAGCATGCCCGACGGCGAGGATCTCGTCGTGACCCATGGCGATGCCTGCTTGCCGAATATCATGGTGGA
AAATGGCCGCTTTTCTGGATTCATCGACTGTGGCCGGCTGGGTGTGGCGGACCGCTATCAGGACATAGCG
TTGGCTACCCGTGATATTGCTGAAGAACTTGGCGGCGAATGGGCTGACCGCTTCCTCGTGCTTTACGGTA
TCGCCGCTCCCGATTCGCAGCGCATCGCCTTCTATCGCCTTCTTGACGAGTTCTTCTGAGCGGGACTCTG
GGGTTCGAAATGACCGACCAAGCGACGCCCAACCTGCCATCACGAGATTTCGATTCCACCGCCGCCTTCT
ATGAAAGGTTGGGCTTCGGAATCGTTTTCCGGGACGCCGGCTGGATGATCCTCCAGCGCGGGGATCTCAT
GCTGGAGTTCTTCGCCCACCCTAGGGGGAGGCTAACTGAAACACGGAAGGAGACAATACCGGAAGGAACC
CGCGCTATGACGGCAATAAAAAGACAGAATAAAACGCACGGTGTTGGGTCGTTTGTTCATAAACGCGGGG
TTCGGTCCCAGGGCTGGCACTCTGTCGATACCCCACCGAGACCCCATTGGGGCCAATACGCCCGCGTTTC
TTCCTTTTCCCCACCCCACCCCCCAAGTTCGGGTGAAGGCCCAGGGCTCGCAGCCAACGTCGGGGCGGCA
GGCCCTGCCATAGCCTCAGGTTACTCATATATACTTTAGATTGATTTAAAACTTCATTTTTAATTTAAAA
GGATCTAGGTGAAGATCCTTTTTGATAATCTCATGACCAAAATCCCTTAACGTGAGTTTTCGTTCCACTG
AGCGTCAGACCCCGTAGAAAAGATCAAAGGATCTTCTTGAGATCCTTTTTTTCTGCGCGTAATCTGCTGC
TTGCAAACAAAAAAACCACCGCTACCAGCGGTGGTTTGTTTGCCGGATCAAGAGCTACCAACTCTTTTTC
CGAAGGTAACTGGCTTCAGCAGAGCGCAGATACCAAATACTGTTCTTCTAGTGTAGCCGTAGTTAGGCCA
CCACTTCAAGAACTCTGTAGCACCGCCTACATACCTCGCTCTGCTAATCCTGTTACCAGTGGCTGCTGCC
AGTGGCGATAAGTCGTGTCTTACCGGGTTGGACTCAAGACGATAGTTACCGGATAAGGCGCAGCGGTCGG
GCTGAACGGGGGGTTCGTGCACACAGCCCAGCTTGGAGCGAACGACCTACACCGAACTGAGATACCTACA
GCGTGAGCTATGAGAAAGCGCCACGCTTCCCGAAGGGAGAAAGGCGGACAGGTATCCGGTAAGCGGCAGG
GTCGGAACAGGAGAGCGCACGAGGGAGCTTCCAGGGGGAAACGCCTGGTATCTTTATAGTCCTGTCGGGT
TTCGCCACCTCTGACTTGAGCGTCGATTTTTGTGATGCTCGTCAGGGGGGCGGAGCCTATGGAAAAACGC
CAGCAACGCGGCCTTTTTACGGTTCCTGGCCTTTTGCTGGCCTTTTGCTCACATGTTCTTTCCTGCGTTA
TCCCCTGATTCTGTGGATAACCGTATTACCGCCATGCATTAGTTATTAATAGTAATCAATTACGGGGTCA
TTAGTTCATAGCCCATATATGGAGTTCCG
